>Addgene plasmid #104273 | pHH0103 C20orf67 WW domain | addgene full sequence | sequence record 203480 | Addgene NGS Result
TTGACAATTAATCATCGGCTCGTATAATGTGTGGAATTGTGAGCGGATAACAATTTCACACAGGAAACAG
CCAGTCCGTTTAGGTGTTTTCACGAGCACTTCACCAACAAGGACCATAGATTATGAAAATCGAAGAACAC
CATCACCATCACCATTCCAGCGGTAAGCTTATGTCCCCTATACTAGGTTATTGGAAAATTAAGGGCCTTG
TGCAACCCACTCGACTTCTTTTGGAATATCTTGAAGAAAAATATGAAGAGCATTTGTATGAGCGCGATGA
AGGTGATAAATGGCGAAACAAAAAGTTTGAATTGGGTTTGGAGTTTCCCAATCTTCCTTATTATATTGAT
GGTGATGTTAAATTAACACAGTCTATGGCCATCATACGTTATATAGCTGACAAGCACAACATGTTGGGTG
GTTGTCCAAAAGAGCGTGCAGAGATTTCAATGCTTGAAGGAGCGGTTTTGGATATTAGATACGGTGTTTC
GAGAATTGCATATAGTAAAGACTTTGAAACTCTCAAAGTTGATTTTCTTAGCAAGCTACCTGAAATGCTG
AAAATGTTCGAAGATCGTTTATGTCATAAAACATATTTAAATGGTGATCATGTAACCCATCCTGACTTCA
TGTTGTATGACGCTCTTGATGTTGTTTTATACATGGACCCAATGTGCCTGGATGCGTTCCCAAAATTAGT
TTGTTTTAAAAAACGTATTGAAGCTATCCCACAAATTGATAAGTACTTGAAATCCAGCAAGTATATAGCA
TGGCCTTTGCAGGGCTGGCAAGCCACGTTTGGTGGTGGCGACCATCCTCCAAAATCGGATCTGGAAGTTC
TGTTCCAGGGGCCCCTGTCCAGCGGTCTGGTTCCGCGTGGTTCCGGTACCGCGGCCCAGCCGGCCGAAAA
TCTGTACTTCCAAGGTCGTCGTGCCTCTGTGGAGCTCCCGGAAGAACTGGTCCATGCAGGTTGGGAAAAA
TGTTGGTCCCGTCGTGAAAATCGCCCGTATTACTTTAATCGCTTTACGAATCAGAGCCTGTGGGAAATGC
CGGTGCTGGGCCAGTAGGCGGCCGCATA
[142 nt withheld, positions 1079-1220]
C
[98 nt withheld, positions 1222-1319]
AGTTTGTACTGGTGACGAAACTCAGTGTCTAGCTAGAGTGGC
[149 nt withheld, positions 1362-1510]
T
[41 nt withheld, positions 1512-1552]
T
[62 nt withheld, positions 1554-1615]
A
[35 nt withheld, positions 1617-1651]
CCTCCCTCAATCGGTTGAATGTCGCCCTTTTGTCTTTGGCGCTGGTAAACCATATGAA
[86 nt withheld, positions 1710-1795]
T
[54 nt withheld, positions 1797-1850]
CTAGCGCCGCCCTATACCTTGTCTGCCTCCCCGCGTTGCGTCGCGGTGCATGGAGCCGGGCCACCTCGAC
CTGAATGGAAGCCGGCGGCACCTCGCTAACGGATTCACCACTCCAAGAATTGGAGCCAATCAATTCTTGC
GGAGAACTGTGAATGCGCAAACCAACCCTTGGCAGAACATATCCATCGCGTCCGCCATCTCCAGCAGCCG
CACGCGGCGCATCTCGGGCAGCGTTGGGTCCTGGCCACGGGTGCGCATGATCGTGCTCCTGTCGTTGAGG
ACCCGGCTAGGCTGGCGGGGTTGCCTTACTGGTTAGCAGAATGAATCACCGATACGCGAGCGAACGTGAA
GCGACTGCTGCTGCAAAACGTCTGCGACCTGAGCAACAACATGAATGGTCTTCGGTTTCCGTGTTTCGTA
AAGTCTGGAAACGCGGAAGTCAGCGCCCTGCACCATTATGTTCCGGATCTGCATCGCAGGATGCTGCTGG
CTACCCTGTGGAACACCTACATCTGTATTAACGAAGCGCTGGCATTGACCCTGAGTGATTTTTCTCTGGT
CCCGCCGCATCCATACCGCCAGTTGTTTACCCTCACAACGTTCCAGTAACCGGGCATGTTCATCATCAGT
AACCCGTATCGTGAGCATCCTCTCTCGTTTCATCGGTATCATTACCCCCATGAACAGAAATCCCCCTTAC
ACGGAGGCATCAGTGACCAAACAGGAAAAAACCGCCCTTAACATGGCCCGCTTTATCAGAAGCCAGACAT
TAACGCTTCTGGAGAAACTCAACGAGCTGGACGCGGATGAACAGGCAGACATCTGTGAATCGCTTCACGA
CCACGCTGATGAGCTTTACCGCAGGATCCGCGAAATTGTAAGCGTTAATATTTTGTTAAAATTCGCGTTA
AATTTTTGTTAAATCAGCTCATTTTTTAACCAATAGGCCGAAATCGGCAAAATCCCTTATAAATCAAAAG
AATAGACCGAGATAGGGT
[37 nt withheld, positions 2849-2885]
AAAGAACGTGGACTCCAACGTCAAAGG
[49 nt withheld, positions 2913-2961]
T
[91 nt withheld, positions 2963-3053]
G
[124 nt withheld, positions 3055-3178]
CGCGGATCCTGCCTCGCGCGTTTCGGTGATGACGGTGAAAACCTCTGACACATGCAGCTCCCGGAGACGG
TCACAGCTTGTCTGTAAGCGGATGCCGGGAGCAGACAAGCCCGTCAGGGCGCGTCAGCGGGTGTTGGCGG
GTGTCGGGGCGCAGCCATGACCCAGTCACGTAGCGATAGCGGAGTGTATACTGGCTTAACTATGCGGCAT
CAGAGCAGATTGTACTGAGAGTGCACCATATGCGGTGTGAAATACCGCACAGATGCGTAAGGAGAAAATA
CCGCATCAGGCGCTCTTCCGCTTCCTCGCTCACTGACTCGCTGCGCTCGGTCGTTCGGCTGCGGCGAGCG
GTATCAGCTCACTCAAAGGCGGTAATACGGTTATCCACAGAATCAGGGGATAACGCAGGAAAGAACATGT
GAGCAAAAGGCCAGCAAAAGGCCAGGAACCGTAAAAAGGCCGCGTTGCTGGCGTTTTTCCATAGGCTCCG
CCCCCCTGACGAGCATCACAAAAATCGACGCTCAAGTCAGAGGTGGCGAAACCCGACAGGACTATAAAGA
TACCAGGGTTTCCCCCTGGAAGCTCCCTCGTGCGCTCTCCTGTTCCGACCCTGCCGCTTACCGGATACCT
GTCCGCCTTTCTCCCTTCGGGAAGCGTGGCGCTTTCTCATAGCTCACGCTGTAGGTATCTCAGTTCGGTG
TAGGTCGTTCGCTCCAAGCTGGGCTGTGTGCACGAACCCCCCGTTCAGCCCGACCGCTGCGCCTTATCCG
GTAACTATCGTCTTGAGTCCAACCCGGTAAGACACGACTTATCGCCACTGGCAGCAGCCACTGGTAACAG
GATTAGCAGAGCGAGGTATGTAGGCGGTGCTACAGAGTTCTTGAAGTGGTGGCCTAACTACGGCTACACT
AGAAGGACAGTATTTGGTATCTGCGCTCTGCTGAAGCCAGTTACCTTCGGAAAAAGAGTTGGTAGCTCTT
GATCCGGCAAACAAACCACCGCTGGTAGCGGTGGTTTTTTTGTTTGCAAGCAGCAGATTACGCGCAGAAA
AAAAGGATCTCAAGAAGATCCTTTGATCTTTTCTACGGGGTCTGACGCTCAGTGGAACGAAAACTCACGT
TAAGGGATTTTGGTCATGAGATTATCAAAAAGGATCTTCACCTAGATCCTTTTAAATTAAAAATGAAGTT
TTAAATCAATCTAAAGTATATATGAGTAAACTTGGTCTGACAGTTACCAATGCTTAATCAGTGAGGCACC
TATCTCAGCGATCTGTCTATTTCGTTCATCCATAGTTGCCTGACTCCCCGTCGTGTAGATAACTACGATA
CGGGAGGGCTTACCATCTGGCCCCAGTGCTGCAATGATACCGCGAGACCCACGCTCACCGGCTCCAGATT
TATCAGCAATAAACCAGCCAGCCGGAAGGGCCGAGCGCAGAAGTGGTCCTGCAACTTTATCCGCCTCCAT
CCAGTCTATTAATTGTTGCCGGGAAGCTAGAGTAAGTAGTTCGCCAGTTAATAGTTTGCGCAACGTTGTT
GCCATTGCTGCAGGCATCGTGGTGTCACGCTCGTCGTTTGGTATGGCTTCATTCAGCTCCGGTTCCCAAC
GATCAAGGCGAGTTACATGATCCCCCATGTTGTGCAAAAAAGCGGTTAGCTCCTTCGGTCCTCCGATCGT
TGTCAGAAGTAAGTTGGCCGCAGTGTTATCACTCATGGTTATGGCAGCACTGCATAATTCTCTTACTGTC
ATGCCATCCGTAAGATGCTTTTCTGTGACTGGTGAGTACTCAACCAAGTCATTCTGAGAATAGTGTATGC
GGCGACCGAGTTGCTCTTGCCCGGCGTCAACACGGGATAATACCGCGCCACATAGCAGAACTTTAAAAGT
GCTCATCATTGGAAAACGTTCTTCGGGGCGAAAACTCTCAAGGATCTTACCGCTGTTGAGATCCAGTTCG
ATGTAACCCACTCGTGCACCCAACTGATCTTCAGCATCTTTTACTTTCACCAGCGTTTCTGGGTGAGCAA
AAACAGGAAGGCAAAATGCCGCAAAAAAGGGAATAAGGGCGACACGGAAATGTTGAATACTCATACTCTT
CCTTTTTCAATATTATTGAAGCATTTATCAGGGTTATTGTCTCATGAGCGGATACATATTTGAATGTATT
TAGAAAAATAAACAAATAGGGGTTCCGCGCACATTTCCCCGAAAAGTGCCACCTGACGTCTAAGAAACCA
TTATTATCATGACATTAACCTATAAAAATAGGCGTATCACGAGGCCCTTTCGTCTTCAAGAATTCCCGAC
ACCATCGAATGGTGCAAAACCTTTCGCGGTATGGCATGATAGCGCCCGGAAGAGAGTCAATTCAGGGTGG
TGAATGTGAAACCAGTAACGTTATACGATGTCGCAGAGTATGCCGGTGTCTCTTATCAGACCGTTTCCCG
CGTGGTGAACCAGGCCAGCCACGTTTCTGCGAAAACGCGGGAAAAAGTGGAAGCGGCGATGGCGGAGCTG
AATTACATTCCCAACCGCGTGGCACAACAACTGGCGGGCAAACAGTCGTTGCTGATTGGCGTTGCCACCT
CCAGTCTGGCCCTGCACGCGCCGTCGCAAATTGTCGCGGCGATTAAATCTCGCGCCGATCAACTGGGTGC
CAGCGTGGTGGTGTCGATGGTAGAACGAAGCGGCGTCGAAGCCTGTAAAGCGGCGGTGCACAATCTTCTC
GCGCAACGCGTCAGTGGGCTGATCATTAACTATCCGCTGGATGACCAGGATGCCATTGCTGTGGAAGCTG
CCTGCACTAATGTTCCGGCGTTATTTCTTGATGTCTCTGACCAGACACCCATCAACAGTATTATTTTCTC
CCATGAAGACGGTACGCGACTGGGCGTGGAGCATCTGGTCGCATTGGGTCACCAGCAAATCGCGCTGTTA
GCGGGCCCATTAAGTTCTGTCTCGGCGCGTCTGCGTCTGGCTGGCTGGCATAAATATCTCACTCGCAATC
AAATTCAGCCGATAGCGGAACGGGAAGGCGACTGGAGTGCCATGTCCGGTTTTCAACAAACCATGCAAAT
GCTGAATGAGGGCATCGTTCCCACTGCGATGCTGGTTGCCAACGATCAGATGGCGCTGGGCGCAATGCGC
GCCATTACCGAGTCCGGGCTGCGCGTTGGTGCGGATATCTCGGTAGTGGGATACGACGATACCGAAGACA
GCTCATGTTATATCCCGCCGTTAACCACCATCAAACAGGATTTTCGCCTGCTGGGGCAAACCAGCGTGGA
CCGCTTGCTGCAACTCTCTCAGGGCCAGGCGGTGAAGGGCAATCAGCTGTTGCCCGTCTCACTGGTGAAA
AGAAAAACCACCCTGGCGCCCAATACGCAAACCGCCTCTCCCCGCGCGTTGGCCGATTCATTAATGCAGC
TGGCACGACAGGTTTCCCGACTGGAAAGCGGGCAGTGAGCGCAACGCAATTAATGTAAGTTAGCTCACTC
ATTAGGCACAATTCTCATGTTTGACAGCTTATCATCGACTGCACGGTGCACCAATGCTTCTGGCGTCAGG
CAGCCATCGGAAGCTGTGGTATGGCTGTGCAGGTCGTAAATCACTGCATAATTCGTGTCGCTCAAGGCGC
ACTCCCGTTCTGGATAATGTTTTTTGCGCCGACATCATAACGGTTCTGGCAAATATTCTGAAATGAGCTG
Features (pLannotate 1.2.2; 21 found; start..end, strand, type, name):
      1..29      +  promoter       tac promoter: strong E. coli promoter; hybrid between the trp and lac UV5 promoters
     37..53      +  protein_bind   lac operator: The lac repressor binds to the lac operator to inhibit transcription in E. coli. This inhibition can be relieved by adding lactose or isopropyl-β-D-thiogalactopyranoside (IPTG). lac repressor encoded by lacI
    138..155     +  CDS            6xHis: 6xHis affinity tag
    171..824     +  CDS            GST26_SCHJA: Experimental evidence at protein level: Swiss-Prot protein existence level 1. GST isoenzymes appear to play a central role in the parasite detoxification system. Other functions are also suspected including a role in increasing the solubility of haematin in the parasite gut. From Schistosoma japonicum (Blood fluke).
    942..1064    +  CDS            PCIF1 (fragment): CAPAM_HUMAN - Also known as C20orf67 From Homo sapiens (Human).
   1083..1130    +  terminator     fd terminator (sequence withheld): central terminator from bacteriophage fd (Otsuka and Kunisawa, 1982)
   1135..1347    +  CDS            M13 gene III (fragment) (sequence partly withheld): pIII; III; minor coat protein
   1362..1832    +  CDS            M13 gene III (fragment) (sequence partly withheld): pIII; III; minor coat protein
   1854..1924    +  CDS            TcR (fragment): tetracycline efflux protein; tet; confers resistance to tetracycline
   2166..2546    -  CDS            YPB1_ECOLX: Protein predicted: Swiss-Prot protein existence level 4. From Escherichia coli.
   2563..2714    +  CDS            rop (fragment): Rop protein, which maintains plasmids at low copy number; rop
   2750..3178    -  rep_origin     f1 ori (sequence partly withheld): f1 bacteriophage origin of replication; arrow indicates direction of (+) strand synthesis
   3187..3226    +  CDS            rop (fragment): Rop protein, which maintains plasmids at low copy number; rop
   3328..3468    +  misc_feature   bom: basis of mobility region from pBR322
   3654..4241    -  rep_origin     ori: high-copy-number ColE1/pMB1/pBR322/pUC origin of replication
   4412..5272    -  CDS            AmpR: β-lactamase; bla; confers resistance to ampicillin, carbenicillin, and related antibiotics
   5273..5377    -  promoter       AmpR promoter: bla
   5486..5563    +  promoter       lacIq promoter: lacI (mutant); In the lacIq allele, a single base change in the promoter boosts expression of the lacI gene about 10-fold.
   5564..6646    +  CDS            lacI: lac repressor; lacI; The lac repressor binds to the lac operator to inhibit transcription in E. coli. This inhibition can be relieved by adding lactose or isopropyl-β-D-thiogalactopyranoside (IPTG).
   6659..6680    +  protein_bind   CAP binding site: CAP binding activates transcription in the presence of cAMP. E. coli catabolite activator protein
   6699..6716    +  promoter       tet promoter (fragment): E. coli promoter for tetracycline efflux protein gene
