[The description below was written by a language model from this plasmid's Addgene catalogue record and pLannotate feature annotations shown in this document.]
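Description:
pHH0103 C20orf67 WW domain is a 6,888 bp bacterial expression plasmid built on the pHH0103 backbone for producing the WW domain of human PCIF1 (also called C20orf67 or CAPAM) as a GST fusion protein in E. coli. It is maintained through a ColE1/pMB1-type origin and selected with ampicillin via the β-lactamase gene. The backbone also carries an f1 phage origin, a pBR322 bom region, and interrupted rop and tetracycline-resistance fragments. The catalogue lists the copy number as unknown.

Expression is driven by the hybrid tac promoter with a downstream lac operator. The plasmid carries its own lacI gene under the stronger lacIq promoter, so transcription is repressed until it is induced with IPTG. The open reading frame begins with a 6xHis tag followed by Schistosoma japonicum GST. The catalogue entry mentions only the N-terminal GST, but the feature table also annotates the His tag. According to the depositor comments, a linker joins GST to the insert; it contains what looks like a TEV protease recognition motif, which would allow the tags to be removed, although the record does not state this function. The 183 bp insert, codon optimized for bacteria, was cloned between SfiI and NotI sites, and the annotated PCIF1 fragment covers the WW domain itself.

An fd terminator follows the insert. Downstream of it lie two fragments of M13 gene III, apparently left over from a phagemid-display ancestor of the backbone and not part of the expressed fusion. The record gives the purpose only as bacterial expression of the domain. A tagged, purifiable WW domain of this kind is suited to affinity purification and to binding or ligand-specificity studies.
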