Addgene plasmid #104273: pHH0103 C20orf67 WW domain
Purpose: Bacterial expression of WW domain from C20orf67
Depositing lab: Sachdev Sidhu & Marius Sudol. Depositing organization: University of Toronto.
Backbone
  Vector backbone: pHH0103
  Vector type: Bacterial Expression
Growth in bacteria
  Bacterial resistance: Ampicillin, 100 μg/mL
  Growth temperature: 37°C
  Growth strain: DH5alpha
  Copy number: Unknown
Gene/Insert
  Gene/Insert name: C20orf67 WW domain
  Species: H. sapiens (human)
  Insert size (bp): 183
  Mutation: codon optimized for expression in bacteria
  Entrez Gene: PCIF1 (a.k.a. C20orf67, CAPAM, PPP1R121, hCAPAM, hPCIF1)
  Promoter: tac
  Tag / fusion protein: GST (N terminal on backbone)
  Cloning method: Restriction Enzyme; 5′ cloning site SfiI (unknown if destroyed); 3′ cloning site NotI (unknown if destroyed)
  Sequencing primers: 5′ pGEX-5'
Terms and licenses: Academic/Nonprofit Terms; Industry Terms: Not Available to Industry
Depositor comments: Amino acid sequence: Linker - ENLYFQGRRASV(gagctc) and WW domain - PEELVHAGWEKCWSRRENRPYYFNRFTNQSLWEMPVLGQ
How to cite: pHH0103 C20orf67 WW domain was a gift from Sachdev Sidhu & Marius Sudol (Addgene plasmid # 104273 ; http://n2t.net/addgene:104273 ; RRID:Addgene_104273)
