>Addgene plasmid #104273 | pHH0103 C20orf67 WW domain | depositor partial sequence | sequence record 197425 | WW domain with linker
GGCCCAGCCGGCCGAAAATCTGTACTTCCAAGGTCGTCGTGCCTCTGTGGAGCTCCCGGAAGAACTGGTC
CATGCAGGTTGGGAAAAATGTTGGTCCCGTCGTGAAAATCGCCCGTATTACTTTAATCGCTTTACGAATC
AGAGCCTGTGGGAAATGCCGGTGCTGGGCCAGTAGGCGGCCGC
